>Addgene plasmid #131872 | pDONR221_SLC10A7 | addgene full sequence | sequence record 259005 | Addgene NGS Result
CTTTCCTGCGTTATCCCCTGATTCTGTGGATAACCGTATTACCGCCTTTGAGTGAGCTGATACCGCTCGC
CGCAGCCGAACGACCGAGCGCAGCGAGTCAGTGAGCGAGGAAGCGGAAGAGCGCCCAATACGCAAACCGC
CTCTCCCCGCGCGTTGGCCGATTCATTAATGCAGCTGGCACGACAGGTTTCCCGACTGGAAAGCGGGCAG
TGAGCGCAACGCAATTAATACGCGTACCGCTAGCCAGGAAGAGTTTGTAGAAACGCAAAAAGGCCATCCG
TCAGGATGGCCTTCTGCTTAGTTTGATGCCTGGCAGTTTATGGCGGGCGTCCTGCCCGCCACCCTCCGGG
CCGTTGCTTCACAACGTTCAAATCCGCTCCCGGCGGATTTGTCCTACTCAGGAGAGCGTTCACCGACAAA
CAACAGATAAAACGAAAGGCCCAGTCTTCCGACTGAGCCTTTCGTTTTATTTGATGCCTGGCAGTTCCCT
ACTCTCGCGTTAACGCTAGCATGGATGTTTTCCCAGTCACGACGTTGTAAAACGACGGCCAGTCTTAAGC
TCGGGCCCCAAATAATGATTTTATTTTGACTGATAGTGACCTGTTCGTTGCAACACATTGATGAGCAATG
CTTTTTTATAATGCCAACTTTGTACAAAAAAGCAGGCTCCACCATGCGGCTGCTGGAGAGGATGCGCAAG
GACTGGTTTATGGTGGGAATCGTGCTGGCAATCGCAGGAGCAAAGCTGGAGCCTAGCATCGGAGTGAACG
GAGGACCACTGAAGCCAGAGATCACCGTGTCCTACATCGCCGTGGCCACAATCTTCTTTAATAGCGGCCT
GTCCCTGAAGACCGAGGAGCTGACATCTGCCCTGGTGCACCTGAAGCTGCACCTGTTCATCCAGATCTTT
ACCCTGGCCTTCTTTCCAGCCACAATCTGGCTGTTCCTGCAGCTGCTGAGCATCACCCCCATCAACGAGT
GGCTGCTGAAGGGACTGCAGACAGTGGGATGCATGCCACCTCCAGTGAGCTCCGCCGTGATCCTGACCAA
GGCAGTGGGAGGAAACGAGGCAGCAGCCATCTTTAATAGCGCCTTCGGCTCCTTTCTGGGCATCGTGATC
ACACCTCTGCTGCTGCTGCTGTTCCTGGGCTCTAGCTCCTCTGTGCCATTCACCTCTATCTTTAGCCAGC
TGTTCATGACAGTGGTGGTGCCACTGATCATCGGCCAGATCGTGCGGAGATACATCAAGGACTGGCTGGA
GAGGAAGAAGCCCCCTTTCGGCGCCATCAGCTCCTCTGTGCTGCTGATGATCATCTATACCACATTTTGC
GATACCTTCTCCAACCCCAATATCGACCTGGATAAGTTTTCTCTGGTGCTGATCCTGTTCATCATCTTTT
CTATCCAGCTGAGCTTCATGCTGCTGACCTTCATCTTTTCTACACGCAACAATAGCGGCTTTACCCCCGC
CGATACAGTGGCCATCATCTTCTGTTCCACCCACAAGTCTCTGACACTGGGCATCCCTATGCTGAAGATC
GTGTTTGCCGGCCACGAGCACCTGTCCCTGATCTCTGTGCCTCTGCTGATCTACCACCCAGCCCAGATCC
TGCTGGGCTCCGTGCTGGTGCCCACCATCAAGAGCTGGATGGTGTCCCGGCAGAAGAAGCTGCTGCAGAC
AAGAGGCCCCCTGGCCAATCTGAACAATCCTGAGGGCCTGGAGTATCTGAGCATCAAGTTCGGCCACGAC
CCAGCTTTCTTGTACAAAGTTGGCATTATAAGAAAGCATTGCTTATCAATTTGTTGCAACGAACAGGTCA
CTATCAGTCAAAATAAAATCATTATTTGCCATCCAGCTGATATCCCCTATAGTGAGTCGTATTACATGGT
CATAGCTGTTTCCTGGCAGCTCTGGCCCGTGTCTCAAAATCTCTGATGTTACATTGCACAAGATAAAAAT
ATATCATCATGAACAATAAAACTGTCTGCTTACATAAACAGTAATACAAGGGGTGTTATGAGCCATATTC
AACGGGAAACGTCGAGGCCGCGATTAAATTCCAACATGGATGCTGATTTATATGGGTATAAATGGGCTCG
CGATAATGTCGGGCAATCAGGTGCGACAATCTATCGCTTGTATGGGAAGCCCGATGCGCCAGAGTTGTTT
CTGAAACATGGCAAAGGTAGCGTTGCCAATGATGTTACAGATGAGATGGTCAGACTAAACTGGCTGACGG
AATTTATGCCTCTTCCGACCATCAAGCATTTTATCCGTACTCCTGATGATGCATGGTTACTCACCACTGC
GATCCCCGGAAAAACAGCATTCCAGGTATTAGAAGAATATCCTGATTCAGGTGAAAATATTGTTGATGCG
CTGGCAGTGTTCCTGCGCCGGTTGCATTCGATTCCTGTTTGTAATTGTCCTTTTAACAGCGATCGCGTAT
TTCGTCTCGCTCAGGCGCAATCACGAATGAATAACGGTTTGGTTGATGCGAGTGATTTTGATGACGAGCG
TAATGGCTGGCCTGTTGAACAAGTCTGGAAAGAAATGCATAAACTTTTGCCATTCTCACCGGATTCAGTC
GTCACTCATGGTGATTTCTCACTTGATAACCTTATTTTTGACGAGGGGAAATTAATAGGTTGTATTGATG
TTGGACGAGTCGGAATCGCAGACCGATACCAGGATCTTGCCATCCTATGGAACTGCCTCGGTGAGTTTTC
TCCTTCATTACAGAAACGGCTTTTTCAAAAATATGGTATTGATAATCCTGATATGAATAAATTGCAGTTT
CATTTGATGCTCGATGAGTTTTTCTAATCAGAATTGGTTAATTGGTTGTAACACTGGCAGAGCATTACGC
TGACTTGACGGGACGGCGCAAGCTCATGACCAAAATCCCTTAACGTGAGTTACGCGTCGTTCCACTGAGC
GTCAGACCCCGTAGAAAAGATCAAAGGATCTTCTTGAGATCCTTTTTTTCTGCGCGTAATCTGCTGCTTG
CAAACAAAAAAACCACCGCTACCAGCGGTGGTTTGTTTGCCGGATCAAGAGCTACCAACTCTTTTTCCGA
AGGTAACTGGCTTCAGCAGAGCGCAGATACCAAATACTGTTCTTCTAGTGTAGCCGTAGTTAGGCCACCA
CTTCAAGAACTCTGTAGCACCGCCTACATACCTCGCTCTGCTAATCCTGTTACCAGTGGCTGCTGCCAGT
GGCGATAAGTCGTGTCTTACCGGGTTGGACTCAAGACGATAGTTACCGGATAAGGCGCAGCGGTCGGGCT
GAACGGGGGGTTCGTGCACACAGCCCAGCTTGGAGCGAACGACCTACACCGAACTGAGATACCTACAGCG
TGAGCTATGAGAAAGCGCCACGCTTCCCGAAGGGAGAAAGGCGGACAGGTATCCGGTAAGCGGCAGGGTC
GGAACAGGAGAGCGCACGAGGGAGCTTCCAGGGGGAAACGCCTGGTATCTTTATAGTCCTGTCGGGTTTC
GCCACCTCTGACTTGAGCGTCGATTTTTGTGATGCTCGTCAGGGGGGCGGAGCCTATGGAAAAACGCCAG
CAACGCGGCCTTTTTACGGTTCCTGGCCTTTTGCTGGCCTTTTGCTCACATGTT
Features (pLannotate 1.2.2; 10 found; start..end, strand, type, name):
    121..213     +  CDS            lacI (fragment): lac repressor; lacI; The lac repressor binds to the lac operator to inhibit transcription in E. coli. This inhibition can be relieved by adding lactose or isopropyl-β-D-thiogalactopyranoside (IPTG).
    268..295     -  terminator     rrnB T2 terminator: transcription terminator T2 from the E. coli rrnB gene
    427..470     +  terminator     rrnB T1 terminator: Escherichia coli rrnB; transcription terminator T1 from the E. coli rrnB gene
    517..553     -  CDS            lacZα (fragment): LacZα fragment of β-galactosidase; lacZ fragment
    569..668     +  protein_bind   attL1: mutant version of attL; recombination site for the Gateway® LR reaction LR Clonase™
    674..1684    +  CDS            SLC10A7: NTCP7_HUMAN - Also known as C4orf13, P7. Experimental evidence at protein level: Swiss-Prot protein existence level 1. Involved in teeth and skeletal development. Has an essential role in the biosynthesis and trafficking of glycosaminoglycans and glycoproteins, to produce a proper functioning extracellular matrix. Required for extracellular matrix mineralization (PubMed:30082715, PubMed:29878199). Also involved in the regulation of cellular calcium homeostasis (PubMed:30082715, PubMed:31191616). Does not show transport activity towards bile acids or steroid sulfates (including taurocholate, ch
   1749..1848    -  protein_bind   attL2: mutant version of attL; recombination site for the Gateway® LR reaction LR Clonase™
   1866..1884    -  promoter       T7 promoter: promoter for bacteriophage T7 RNA polymerase
   2018..2827    +  CDS            KanR: aminoglycoside phosphotransferase; aph(3')-Ia; confers resistance to kanamycin in bacteria or G418 (Geneticin®) in eukaryotes
   2974..3562    +  rep_origin     ori: high-copy-number ColE1/pMB1/pBR322/pUC origin of replication
