[The description below was written by a language model from this plasmid's Addgene catalogue record and pLannotate feature annotations shown in this document.]
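Description:
pDONR221_SLC10A7 is a Gateway entry clone built on the pDONR221 backbone, carrying a codon-optimized open reading frame for human SLC10A7 (also known as C4orf13 or P7), a member of the solute carrier family. The sequenced plasmid is about 3.6 kb. It is maintained in E. coli through a high-copy ColE1/pUC-type origin and selected with kanamycin via an aminoglycoside phosphotransferase (KanR) gene. Although the catalogue lists the vector type as mammalian expression, the feature table shows no eukaryotic promoter or polyadenylation signal. The plasmid therefore serves as a donor of the ORF rather than as an expression vector itself.

The SLC10A7 coding sequence sits between attL1 and attL2, the recombination sites used in the Gateway LR reaction. LR Clonase can therefore move the ORF directionally, preserving orientation and reading frame, into any attR-containing destination vector chosen by the user, which then supplies the promoter, tags or viral elements. The listed insert size is 1074 bp, while the annotated match to the SLC10A7 protein spans slightly less of the interval between the att sites. The record does not say what accounts for the remaining sequence. Upstream of attL1 are the rrnB T1 and T2 transcription terminators, which insulate the insert from read-through transcription in bacteria. A T7 promoter lies just outside attL2 and points towards the insert. The short lacI and lacZα fragments are backbone remnants, and M13 forward and reverse primer sites flank the cassette for sequence verification.

The plasmid belongs to a large consortium collection of SLC transporter clones intended for subcloning into custom expression vectors. According to the annotation, SLC10A7 is implicated in glycosaminoglycan and glycoprotein biosynthesis, skeletal and tooth development and calcium homeostasis.
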