Addgene plasmid #131872: pDONR221_SLC10A7
Purpose: Gateway entry clone with codon-optimized ORF sequence for subcloning into custom expression vectors
Depositing lab: RESOLUTE Consortium & Giulio Superti-Furga. Depositing organization: CeMM Research Center for Molecular Medicine. Publication: The RESOLUTE consortium: unlocking SLC transporters for drug discovery. Superti-Furga G, Lackner D, Wiedmer T, Ingles-Prieto A, Barbosa B, Girardi E, Goldmann U, Gurtl B, Klavins K, Klimek C, Lindinger S, Lineiro-Retes E, Muller AC, Onstein S, Redinger G, Reil D, Sedlyarov V, Wolf G, Crawford M, Everley R, ... Steppan CM. Nat Rev Drug Discov. 2020 Jul;19(7):429-430. doi: 10.1038/d41573-020-00056-6. PubMed 32265506.
Backbone
  Vector backbone: pDONR221
  Backbone manufacturer: Thermo Fisher Scientific
  Backbone size w/o insert (bp): 2550
  Vector type: Mammalian Expression
Growth in bacteria
  Bacterial resistance: Kanamycin, 50 μg/mL
  Growth temperature: 37°C
  Growth strain: Stbl3
  Copy number: High Copy
Gene/Insert
  Gene/Insert name: SLC10A7 (alt name: MGC25043, DKFZp566M114, DKFZp313H0531, DKFZp779O2438, C4orf13)
  Species: H. sapiens (human)
  Insert size (bp): 1074
  Entrez Gene: SLC10A7 (a.k.a. P7, C4orf13, MGC25043, DKFZp566M114, DKFZp313H0531, DKFZp779O2438)
  Cloning method: Gateway Cloning
  Sequencing primers: 5′ M13-fwd; 3′ M13-rev
Terms and licenses: Academic/Nonprofit Terms; Industry Terms
Depositor comments: For more information on the full Resolute plasmid collection, please see www.addgene.org/depositor-collections/re-solute/. Please provide your feedback on this plasmid to the RESOLUTE consortium by filling out their RESOLUTE repository feedback form: https://forms.office.com/Pages/ResponsePage.aspx?id=0e05yklzmkS7rjFGQL4N7z4feCLQvEJAmVcOCM_u885UN1JJRko0Ukg4TVQwNTZLOUxPQVJWT1NHUCQlQCN0PWcu
How to cite: pDONR221_SLC10A7 was a gift from RESOLUTE Consortium & Giulio Superti-Furga (Addgene plasmid # 131872 ; http://n2t.net/addgene:131872 ; RRID:Addgene_131872)
