>Addgene plasmid #131872 | pDONR221_SLC10A7 | depositor partial sequence | sequence record 253144 | Codon-optimized ORF of SLC10A7
ATGCGGCTGCTGGAGAGGATGCGCAAGGACTGGTTTATGGTGGGAATCGTGCTGGCAATCGCAGGAGCAA
AGCTGGAGCCTAGCATCGGAGTGAACGGAGGACCACTGAAGCCAGAGATCACCGTGTCCTACATCGCCGT
GGCCACAATCTTCTTTAATAGCGGCCTGTCCCTGAAGACCGAGGAGCTGACATCTGCCCTGGTGCACCTG
AAGCTGCACCTGTTCATCCAGATCTTTACCCTGGCCTTCTTTCCAGCCACAATCTGGCTGTTCCTGCAGC
TGCTGAGCATCACCCCCATCAACGAGTGGCTGCTGAAGGGACTGCAGACAGTGGGATGCATGCCACCTCC
AGTGAGCTCCGCCGTGATCCTGACCAAGGCAGTGGGAGGAAACGAGGCAGCAGCCATCTTTAATAGCGCC
TTCGGCTCCTTTCTGGGCATCGTGATCACACCTCTGCTGCTGCTGCTGTTCCTGGGCTCTAGCTCCTCTG
TGCCATTCACCTCTATCTTTAGCCAGCTGTTCATGACAGTGGTGGTGCCACTGATCATCGGCCAGATCGT
GCGGAGATACATCAAGGACTGGCTGGAGAGGAAGAAGCCCCCTTTCGGCGCCATCAGCTCCTCTGTGCTG
CTGATGATCATCTATACCACATTTTGCGATACCTTCTCCAACCCCAATATCGACCTGGATAAGTTTTCTC
TGGTGCTGATCCTGTTCATCATCTTTTCTATCCAGCTGAGCTTCATGCTGCTGACCTTCATCTTTTCTAC
ACGCAACAATAGCGGCTTTACCCCCGCCGATACAGTGGCCATCATCTTCTGTTCCACCCACAAGTCTCTG
ACACTGGGCATCCCTATGCTGAAGATCGTGTTTGCCGGCCACGAGCACCTGTCCCTGATCTCTGTGCCTC
TGCTGATCTACCACCCAGCCCAGATCCTGCTGGGCTCCGTGCTGGTGCCCACCATCAAGAGCTGGATGGT
GTCCCGGCAGAAGAAGCTGCTGCAGACAAGAGGCCCCCTGGCCAATCTGAACAATCCTGAGGGCCTGGAG
TATCTGAGCATCAAGTTCGGCCAC
